Addgene plasmid #60647: pCRII-TOPO CMV-ZKSCAN1 nt 400-1782-mMALAT1_3' Sense
Purpose: Expresses the human ZKSCAN1 exon 2/3 circular RNA
Depositing lab: Jeremy Wilusz. Depositing organization: University of Pennsylvania. Publication: Short intronic repeat sequences facilitate circular RNA production. Liang D, Wilusz JE. Genes Dev. 2014 Oct 3. pii: gad.251926.114. 10.1101/gad.251926.114 PubMed 25281217.
Backbone
  Vector backbone: pCRII-TOPO
  Backbone manufacturer: Life Technologies
  Backbone size w/o insert (bp): 3900
  Total vector size (bp): 7667
  Vector type: Mammalian Expression
Growth in bacteria
  Bacterial resistance: Ampicillin, 100 μg/mL
  Growth temperature: 37°C
  Growth strain: Top10
  Copy number: High Copy
Gene/Insert
  Gene/Insert name: ZKSCAN1
  Species: H. sapiens (human)
  Insert size (bp): 1383
  Entrez Gene: ZKSCAN1 (a.k.a. KOX18, PHZ-37, ZNF139, ZNF36, ZSCAN33)
  Promoter: CMV
  Cloning method: Restriction Enzyme; 5′ cloning site EcoRV (not destroyed); 3′ cloning site SalI (not destroyed)
  Sequencing primers: 5′ PCMV For
Terms and licenses: Academic/Nonprofit Terms; Industry Terms: Not Available to Industry
How to cite: pCRII-TOPO CMV-ZKSCAN1 nt 400-1782-mMALAT1_3' Sense was a gift from Jeremy Wilusz (Addgene plasmid # 60647 ; http://n2t.net/addgene:60647 ; RRID:Addgene_60647)
