[The description below was written by a language model from this plasmid's Addgene catalogue record and pLannotate feature annotations shown in this document.]
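Description:
pCRII-TOPO CMV-ZKSCAN1 nt 400-1782-mMALAT1_3' Sense is a 7,667 bp mammalian expression plasmid built on the pCRII-TOPO cloning backbone and designed to produce the human ZKSCAN1 exon 2/3 circular RNA in transfected cells. It is propagated in E. coli at high copy from a ColE1/pUC-type origin and is selected with ampicillin through the β-lactamase gene. The backbone also carries a neo (kanamycin/neomycin phosphotransferase) gene, an f1 origin, lac promoter/operator and lacZα remnants, and flanking SP6 and T7 phage promoters typical of this TOPO vector.

The payload is driven by the CMV immediate-early enhancer and promoter. Downstream lies a 1,383 bp segment of the human ZKSCAN1 gene (designated nt 400-1782), cloned between EcoRV and SalI sites in the sense orientation. The annotation detects two separated ZKSCAN1 coding fragments, consistent with exons 2 and 3 separated by an intron and bounded by flanking intronic sequence. Backsplicing that joins the end of exon 3 to the start of exon 2 would generate the circular RNA. Short annotated matches to PPP5D1, GFP11 and an HIV-1 LTR fragment in and around this region are probably incidental similarity hits rather than functional parts. After the insert comes the mouse MALAT1 3' end region, including the tRNA-like mascRNA element. In MALAT1, this element directs RNase P cleavage to form a stable, non-polyadenylated 3' end, and no conventional polyadenylation signal is annotated here.

Judging by its name and the associated study, the nt 400-1782 boundaries define a specific extent of flanking intron. The plasmid is therefore suited to studying how intronic repeat sequences promote exon circularisation, and it can also serve simply as a ZKSCAN1 circular RNA expression vector.
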