Features (pLannotate 1.2.2; 21 found; start..end, strand, type, name):
      2..94      +  CDS            lacI (fragment): lac repressor; lacI; The lac repressor binds to the lac operator to inhibit transcription in E. coli. This inhibition can be relieved by adding lactose or isopropyl-β-D-thiogalactopyranoside (IPTG).
    107..128     +  protein_bind   CAP binding site: CAP binding activates transcription in the presence of cAMP. E. coli catabolite activator protein
    143..173     +  promoter       lac promoter: promoter for the E. coli lac operon
    181..197     +  protein_bind   lac operator: The lac repressor binds to the lac operator to inhibit transcription in E. coli. This inhibition can be relieved by adding lactose or isopropyl-β-D-thiogalactopyranoside (IPTG). lac repressor encoded by lacI
    239..257     +  promoter       SP6 promoter: promoter for bacteriophage SP6 RNA polymerase
   1075..1453    +  enhancer       CMV enhancer: human cytomegalovirus immediate early enhancer
   1454..1657    +  promoter       CMV promoter: human cytomegalovirus (CMV) immediate early promoter
   1653..1686    +  LTR            5' LTR (truncated) (fragment): truncated 5' long terminal repeat (LTR) from HIV-1
   1934..2362    +  CDS            ZKSCAN1 (fragment): ZKSC1_HUMAN - Also known as KOX18, ZNF139, ZNF36. Experimental evidence at protein level: Swiss-Prot protein existence level 1. May be involved in transcriptional regulation. From Homo sapiens (Human).
   2578..2733    +  CDS            ZKSCAN1 (fragment): ZKSC1_HUMAN - Also known as KOX18, ZNF139, ZNF36. Experimental evidence at protein level: Swiss-Prot protein existence level 1. May be involved in transcriptional regulation. From Homo sapiens (Human).
   2861..2983    -  CDS            PPP5D1 (fragment): PP5D1_HUMAN - Experimental evidence at transcript level: Swiss-Prot protein existence level 2. From Homo sapiens (Human).
   3064..3081    -  CDS            GFP11x7 (fragment): seven tandem copies of the 11th β-strand of superfolder GFP each GFP11 associates with GFP(1-10), consisting of the first 10 β-strands, to reconstitute fluorescent GFP (Kamiyama et al., 2016)
   3196..3252    +  ncRNA          mascRNA-menRNA: Accession: RF01684 - MALAT1-associated small cytoplasmic RNA/MEN beta RNA
   4101..4119    -  promoter       T7 promoter: promoter for bacteriophage T7 RNA polymerase
   4122..4279    +  CDS            lacZα (fragment): LacZα fragment of β-galactosidase; lacZ fragment
   4283..4711    +  rep_origin     f1 ori (sequence partly withheld): f1 bacteriophage origin of replication; arrow indicates direction of (+) strand synthesis
   4724..5023    +  CDS            tnpA (fragment): TN5P_ECOLX - Also known as tnp. Experimental evidence at protein level: Swiss-Prot protein existence level 1. Mediates transposition of transposon Tn5 by a 'cut and paste' mechanism. First, the monomeric transposase binds the 19 bp inverted DNA repeats flanking the transposon. Then, dimerization of the DNA- bound transposase creates a synaptic DNA complex. After nicking of the first DNA strand, excision of the transposon proceeds through a series of intermediates. The transposase then mediates the insertion of the transposon at a new site by strand transfer. The activity of the wild- type tran
   5055..5846    +  CDS            neo: KKA2_KLEPN - Also known as kan, nptII. Experimental evidence at protein level: Swiss-Prot protein existence level 1. Resistance to kanamycin, neomycin, paromomycin, ribostamycin, butirosin and gentamicin B. From Klebsiella pneumoniae.
   5850..5866    +  promoter       AmpR promoter (fragment): bla
   5867..6727    +  CDS            AmpR: β-lactamase; bla; confers resistance to ampicillin, carbenicillin, and related antibiotics
   6898..7486    +  rep_origin     ori: high-copy-number ColE1/pMB1/pBR322/pUC origin of replication
>Addgene plasmid #60647 | pCRII-TOPO CMV-ZKSCAN1 nt 400-1782-mMALAT1_3' Sense | depositor full sequence | sequence record 97442 | pCRII-TOPO CMV-ZKSCAN1 nt 400-1782-mMALAT1_3' Sense sequence 7667 bps
AGCGCCCAATACGCAAACCGCCTCTCCCCGCGCGTTGGCCGATTCATTAATGCAGCTGGCACGACAGGTT
TCCCGACTGGAAAGCGGGCAGTGAGCGCAACGCAATTAATGTGAGTTAGCTCACTCATTAGGCACCCCAG
GCTTTACACTTTATGCTTCCGGCTCGTATGTTGTGTGGAATTGTGAGCGGATAACAATTTCACACAGGAA
ACAGCTATGACCATGATTACGCCAAGCTATTTAGGTGACACTATAGAATACTCAAGCTATGCATCAAGCT
TCTTTAAAAGGCCACTTGAACTCGCTTTCCATGGCGATTTGCCTTGTGAGCACTTTCAGGAGAGCCTGGA
AGCTGAAAAACGGTAGAAAAATTTCCGTGCGGGCCGTGGGGGGCTGGCGGCAACTGGGGGGCCGCAGATC
AGAGTGGGCCACTGGCAGCCAACGGCCCCCGGGGCTCAGGCGGGGAGCAGCTCTGTGGTGTGGGATTGAG
GCGTTTTCCAAGAGTGGGTTTTCACGTTTCTAAGATTTCCCAAGCAGACAGCCCGTGCTGCTCCGATTTC
TCGAACAAAAAAGCAAAACGTGTGGCTGTCTTGGGAGCAAGTCGCAGGACTGCAAGCAGTTGGGGGAGAA
AGTCCGCCATTTTGCCACTTCTCAACCGTCCCTGCAAGGCTGGGGCTCAGTTGCGTAATGGAAAGTAAAG
CCCTGAACTATCACACTTTAATCTTCCTTCAAAAGGTGGTAAACTATACCTACTGTCCCTCAAGAGAACA
CAAGAAGTGCTTTAAGAGGTATTTTAAAAGTTCCGGGGGTTTTGTGAGGTGTTTGATGACCCGTTTAAAA
TATGATTTCCATGTTTCTTTTGTCTAAAGTTTGCAGCTCAAATCTTTCCACACGCTAGTAATTTAAGTAT
TTCTGCATGTGTAGTTTGCATTCAAGTTCCATAAGCTGTTAAGAAAAATCTAGAAAAGTAAAACTAGAAC
CTATTTTTAACCGAAGAACTACTTTTTGCCTCCCTCACAAAGGCGGCGGAAGGTGATCGAATTCCGGTGA
TGCGAGTTGTTCTCCGTCGGATCCACATTGATTATTGACTAGTTATTAATAGTAATCAATTACGGGGTCA
TTAGTTCATAGCCCATATATGGAGTTCCGCGTTACATAACTTACGGTAAATGGCCCGCCTGGCTGACCGC
CCAACGACCCCCGCCCATTGACGTCAATAATGACGTATGTTCCCATAGTAACGCCAATAGGGACTTTCCA
TTGACGTCAATGGGTGGACTATTTACGGTAAACTGCCCACTTGGCAGTACATCAAGTGTATCATATGCCA
AGTACGCCCCCTATTGACGTCAATGACGGTAAATGGCCCGCCTGGCATTATGCCCAGTACATGACCTTAT
GGGACTTTCCTACTTGGCAGTACATCTACGTATTAGTCATCGCTATTACCATGGTGATGCGGTTTTGGCA
GTACATCAATGGGCGTGGATAGCGGTTTGACTCACGGGGATTTCCAAGTCTCCACCCCATTGACGTCAAT
GGGAGTTTGTTTTGGCACCAAAATCAACGGGACTTTCCAAAATGTCGTAACAACTCCGCCCCATTGACGC
AAATGGGCGGTAGGCGTGTACGGTGGGAGGTCTATATAAGCAGAGCTCTCTGGCTAACTAGAGAACCCAC
TGCTTACTGGCGATATCAAAGTGCTGAGATTACAGGCGTGAGCCACCACCCCCGGCCTCAGGAGCGTTCT
GATAGTGCCTCGATGTGCTGCCTCCTATAAAGTGTTAGCAGCACAGATCACTTTTTGTAAAGGTACGTAC
TAATGACTTTTTTTTTATACTTCAGGAATAGTAAAGAAACACATCATAAAACCTCCCAGGACATAAAGGT
GAGCACAGACCCTGTTTGGATCAAGTCAGTTCCTGGAGCCTGAATGATGACTGCTGAATCACGGGAAGCC
ACGGGTCTGTCCCCACAGGCTGCACAGGAGAAGGATGGTATCGTAATAGTGAAGGTGGAAGAGGAAGATG
AGGAAGACCACATGTGGGGGCAGGATTCCACCCTACAGGACACGCCTCCTCCAGACCCAGAGATATTCCG
CCAACGCTTCAGGCGCTTCTGTTACCAGAACACTTTTGGGCCCCGAGAGGCTCTCAGTCGGCTGAAGGAA
CTTTGTCATCAGTGGCTGCGGCCAGAAATAAACACCAAGGAACAGATCCTGGAGCTTCTGGTGCTAGAGC
AGTTTCTTTCCATCCTGCCCAAGGAGCTCCAGGTCTGGCTGCAGGAATACCGCCCCGATAGTGGAGAGGA
GGCCGTGACCCTTCTAGAAGACTTGGAGCTTGATTTATCAGGACAACAGGTAAAAAGAGGTGAAACCTAT
TATGTGTGAGCAGGGCACAGACGTTGAAACTGGAGCCAGGAGAAGTATTGGCAGGCTTTAGGTTATTAGG
TGGTTACTCTGTCTTAAAAATGTTCTGGCTTTCTTCCTGCATCCACTGGCATACTCATGGTCTGTTTTTA
AATATTTTAATTCCCATTTACAAAGTGATTTACCCACAAGCCCAACCTGTCTGTCTTCAGGTCCCAGGTC
AAGTTCATGGACCTGAGATGCTCGCAAGGGGGATGGTGCCTCTGGATCCAGTTCAGGAGTCCTCGAGCCT
TGACCTTCATCACGAGGCCACCCAGTCCCACTTCAAACATTCGTCTCGGAAACCCCGCCTCTTACAGTCA
CGAGGTAAGAAGCAAGGTTTCATTTAGGGGAAGGGAAATGATTCAGGACGAGAGTCTTTGTGCTGCTGAG
TGCCTGTGATGAAGAAGCATGTTAGTCCTGGGCAACGTAGCGAGACCCCATCTCTACAAAAAATAGAAAA
ATTAGCCAGGTATAGTGGCGCACACCTGTGATTCCAGCTACGCAGGAGGCTGAGGTGGGAGGATTGCTTG
AGCCCAGGAGGTTGAGGCTGCAGTGAGCTGGAATCATGCCACTACTCCAACCTGGGCAACACAGCAAGGA
CCCTGTCTCAAAAGCTACTTACAGAAAAGAATTAGGCTCGGCACGGTAGCTCACACCTGTAATCCCAGCA
GTCGACGATTCGTCAGTAGGGTTGTAAAGGTTTTTCTTTTCCTGAGAAAACAACCTTTTGTTTTCTCAGG
TTTTGCTTTTTGGCCTTTCCCTAGCTTTAAAAAAAAAAAAGCAAAAGACGCTGGTGGCTGGCACTCCTGG
TTTCCAGGACGGGGTTCAAGTCCCTGCGGTGTCTTTGCTTGCGGCCGCGCTGTGCGGTAGGCATTGAGGC
AGCCAGCGCAGGGGCTTCTGCTGAGGGGGCAGGCGGAGCTTGAGGAAACCGCAGATAAGTTTTTTTCTCT
TTGAAAGATAGAGATTAATACAACTACTTAAAAAATATAGTCAATAGGTTACTAAGATATTGCTTAGCGT
TAAGTTTTTAACGTAATTTTAATAGCTTAAGATTTTAAGAGAAAATATGAAGACTTAGAAGAGTAGCATG
AGGAAGGAAAAGATAAAAGGTTTCTAAAACATGACGGAGGTTGAGATGAAGCTTCTTCATGGAGTAAAAA
ATGTATTTAAAAGAAAATTGAGAGAAAGGACTACAGAGCCCCGAATTAATACCAATAGAAGGGCAATGCT
TTTAGATTAAAATGAAGGTGACTTAAACAGCTTAAAGTTTAGTTTAAAAGTTGTAGGTGATTAAAATAAT
TTGAAGGCGATCTTTTAAAAAGAGATTAAACCGAAGGTGATTAAAAGACCTTGAAATCCATGACGCAGGG
AGAATTGCGTCATTTAAAGCCTAGTTAACGCATTTACTAAACGCAGACGAAAATGGAAAGATTAATTGGG
AGTGGTAGGATGAAACAATTTGGAGAAGATAGAAGTTTGAAGTGGAAAACTGGAAGACAGAAGTACGGGA
AGGCGAAGAAAAGAATAGAGAAGATAGGGAAATTAGAAGATAAAAACATACTTTTAGAAGAAAAAAGATA
AATTTAAACCTGAAAAGTAGGAAGCAGAAGAAAAAAGACAAGCTAGGAAACAAAAAGCTAAGGGCAAAAT
GTACAAACTCTCGAGCATGCATCTAGAGGGCCCAATTCGCCCTATAGTGAGTCGTATTACAATTCACTGG
CCGTCGTTTTACAACGTCGTGACTGGGAAAACCCTGGCGTTACCCAACTTAATCGCCTTGCAGCACATCC
CCCTTTCGCCAGCTGGCGTAATAGCGAAGAGGCCCGCACCGATCGCCCTTCCCAACAGTTGCGCAGCCTG
AATGGCGAATGG
[124 nt withheld, positions 4283-4406]
C
[91 nt withheld, positions 4408-4498]
A
[49 nt withheld, positions 4500-4548]
CCTTTGACGTTGGAGTCCACGTTCTTT
[37 nt withheld, positions 4576-4612]
ACCCTATCTCGGTCTATTCTTTTGATTTATAAGGGATTTTGCCGATTTCGGCCTATTGGTTAAAAAATGA
GCTGATTTAACAAAAATTTAACGCGAATTTTAACAAAATTCAGGGCGCAAGGGCTGCTAAAGGAAGCGGA
ACACGTAGAAAGCCAGTCCGCAGAAACGGTGCTGACCCCGGATGAATGTCAGCTACTGGGCTATCTGGAC
AAGGGAAAACGCAAGCGCAAAGAGAAAGCAGGTAGCTTGCAGTGGGCTTACATGGCGATAGCTAGACTGG
GCGGTTTTATGGACAGCAAGCGAACCGGAATTGCCAGCTGGGGCGCCCTCTGGTAAGGTTGGGAAGCCCT
GCAAAGTAAACTGGATGGCTTTCTTGCCGCCAAGGATCTGATGGCGCAGGGGATCAAGATCTGATCAAGA
GACAGGATGAGGATCGTTTCGCATGATTGAACAAGATGGATTGCACGCAGGTTCTCCGGCCGCTTGGGTG
GAGAGGCTATTCGGCTATGACTGGGCACAACAGACAATCGGCTGCTCTGATGCCGCCGTGTTCCGGCTGT
CAGCGCAGGGGCGCCCGGTTCTTTTTGTCAAGACCGACCTGTCCGGTGCCCTGAATGAACTGCAGGACGA
GGCAGCGCGGCTATCGTGGCTGGCCACGACGGGCGTTCCTTGCGCAGCTGTGCTCGACGTTGTCACTGAA
GCGGGAAGGGACTGGCTGCTATTGGGCGAAGTGCCGGGGCAGGATCTCCTGTCATCCCACCTTGCTCCTG
CCGAGAAAGTATCCATCATGGCTGATGCAATGCGGCGGCTGCATACGCTTGATCCGGCTACCTGCCCATT
CGACCACCAAGCGAAACATCGCATCGAGCGAGCACGTACTCGGATGGAAGCCGGTCTTGTCGATCAGGAT
GATCTGGACGAAGAGCATCAGGGGCTCGCGCCAGCCGAACTGTTCGCCAGGCTCAAGGCGCGCATGCCCG
ACGGCGAGGATCTCGTCGTGACCCATGGCGATGCCTGCTTGCCGAATATCATGGTGGAAAATGGCCGCTT
TTCTGGATTCATCGACTGTGGCCGGCTGGGTGTGGCGGACCGCTATCAGGACATAGCGTTGGCTACCCGT
GATATTGCTGAAGAGCTTGGCGGCGAATGGGCTGACCGCTTCCTCGTGCTTTACGGTATCGCCGCTCCCG
ATTCGCAGCGCATCGCCTTCTATCGCCTTCTTGACGAGTTCTTCTGAATTGAAAAAGGAAGAGTATGAGT
ATTCAACATTTCCGTGTCGCCCTTATTCCCTTTTTTGCGGCATTTTGCCTTCCTGTTTTTGCTCACCCAG
AAACGCTGGTGAAAGTAAAAGATGCTGAAGATCAGTTGGGTGCACGAGTGGGTTACATCGAACTGGATCT
CAACAGCGGTAAGATCCTTGAGAGTTTTCGCCCCGAAGAACGTTTTCCAATGATGAGCACTTTTAAAGTT
CTGCTATGTGGCGCGGTATTATCCCGTATTGACGCCGGGCAAGAGCAACTCGGTCGCCGCATACACTATT
CTCAGAATGACTTGGTTGAGTACTCACCAGTCACAGAAAAGCATCTTACGGATGGCATGACAGTAAGAGA
ATTATGCAGTGCTGCCATAACCATGAGTGATAACACTGCGGCCAACTTACTTCTGACAACGATCGGAGGA
CCGAAGGAGCTAACCGCTTTTTTGCACAACATGGGGGATCATGTAACTCGCCTTGATCGTTGGGAACCGG
AGCTGAATGAAGCCATACCAAACGACGAGCGTGACACCACGATGCCTGTAGCAATGGCAACAACGTTGCG
CAAACTATTAACTGGCGAACTACTTACTCTAGCTTCCCGGCAACAATTAATAGACTGGATGGAGGCGGAT
AAAGTTGCAGGACCACTTCTGCGCTCGGCCCTTCCGGCTGGCTGGTTTATTGCTGATAAATCTGGAGCCG
GTGAGCGTGGGTCTCGCGGTATCATTGCAGCACTGGGGCCAGATGGTAAGCCCTCCCGTATCGTAGTTAT
CTACACGACGGGGAGTCAGGCAACTATGGATGAACGAAATAGACAGATCGCTGAGATAGGTGCCTCACTG
ATTAAGCATTGGTAACTGTCAGACCAAGTTTACTCATATATACTTTAGATTGATTTAAAACTTCATTTTT
AATTTAAAAGGATCTAGGTGAAGATCCTTTTTGATAATCTCATGACCAAAATCCCTTAACGTGAGTTTTC
GTTCCACTGAGCGTCAGACCCCGTAGAAAAGATCAAAGGATCTTCTTGAGATCCTTTTTTTCTGCGCGTA
ATCTGCTGCTTGCAAACAAAAAAACCACCGCTACCAGCGGTGGTTTGTTTGCCGGATCAAGAGCTACCAA
CTCTTTTTCCGAAGGTAACTGGCTTCAGCAGAGCGCAGATACCAAATACTGTTCTTCTAGTGTAGCCGTA
GTTAGGCCACCACTTCAAGAACTCTGTAGCACCGCCTACATACCTCGCTCTGCTAATCCTGTTACCAGTG
GCTGCTGCCAGTGGCGATAAGTCGTGTCTTACCGGGTTGGACTCAAGACGATAGTTACCGGATAAGGCGC
AGCGGTCGGGCTGAACGGGGGGTTCGTGCACACAGCCCAGCTTGGAGCGAACGACCTACACCGAACTGAG
ATACCTACAGCGTGAGCTATGAGAAAGCGCCACGCTTCCCGAAGGGAGAAAGGCGGACAGGTATCCGGTA
AGCGGCAGGGTCGGAACAGGAGAGCGCACGAGGGAGCTTCCAGGGGGAAACGCCTGGTATCTTTATAGTC
CTGTCGGGTTTCGCCACCTCTGACTTGAGCGTCGATTTTTGTGATGCTCGTCAGGGGGGCGGAGCCTATG
GAAAAACGCCAGCAACGCGGCCTTTTTACGGTTCCTGGCCTTTTGCTGGCCTTTTGCTCACATGTTCTTT
CCTGCGTTATCCCCTGATTCTGTGGATAACCGTATTACCGCCTTTGAGTGAGCTGATACCGCTCGCCGCA
GCCGAACGACCGAGCGCAGCGAGTCAGTGAGCGAGGAAGCGGAAG
