>Addgene plasmid #60647 | pCRII-TOPO CMV-ZKSCAN1 nt 400-1782-mMALAT1_3' Sense | addgene partial sequence | sequence record 98754 | SP6 5'-ATTTAGGTGACACTATAG-3'
AACTCGCTTTCCATGGCGATTTGCCTTGTGAGCACTTTCAGGAGAGCCTGGAAGCTGAAAAACGGTAGAA
AAATTTCCGTGCGGGCCGTGGGGGGCTGGCGGCAACTGGGGGGCCGCAGATCAGAGTGGGCCACTGGCAG
CCAACGGCCCCCGGGGCTCAGGCGGGGAGCAGCTCTGTGGTGTGGGATTGAGGCGTTTTCCAAGAGTGGG
TTTTCACGTTTCTAAGATTTCCCAAGCAGACAGCCCGTGCTGCTCCGATTTCTCGAACAAAAAAGCAAAA
CGTGTGGCTGTCTTGGGAGCAAGTCGCAGGACTGCAAGCAGTTGGGGGAGAAAGTCCGCCATTTTGCCAC
TTCTCAACCGTCCCTGCAAGGCTGGGGCTCAGTTGCGTAATGGAAAGTAAAGCCCTGAACTATCACACTT
TAATCTTCCTTCAAAAGGTGGTAAACTATACCTACTGTCCCTCAAGAGAACACAAGAAGTGCTTTAAGAG
GTATTTTAAAAGTTCCGGGGGTTTTGTGAGGTGTTTGATGACCCGTTTAAAATATGATTTCCATGTTTCT
TTTGTCTAAAGTTTGCAGCTCAAATCTTTCCACACGCTAGTAATTTAAGTATTTCTGCATGTGTAGTTTG
CATTCAAGTTCCATAAGCTGTTAAGAAAAATCTAGAAAAGTAAAACTAGAACCTATTTTTAACCGAAGAA
CTACTTTTTGCCTCCCTCACAAAGGCGGCGGAAGGTGATCGAATTCCGGTGATGCGAGTTGTTCTCCGTC
GGATCCACATTGATTATTGACTAGTTATTAATAGTAATCAATTAC
