>Addgene plasmid #60647 | pCRII-TOPO CMV-ZKSCAN1 nt 400-1782-mMALAT1_3' Sense | addgene partial sequence | sequence record 98792 | CMV-F 5'-CGCAAATGGGCGGTAGGCGTG-3'
GCAGAGCTCTCTGGCTAACTAGAGAACCCACTGCTTACTGGCGATATCAAAGTGCTGAGATTACAGGCGT
GAGCCACCACCCCCGGCCTCAGGAGCGTTCTGATAGTGCCTCGATGTGCTGCCTCCTATAAAGTGTTAGC
AGCACAGATCACTTTTTGTAAAGGTACGTACTAATGACTTTTTTTTTATACTTCAGGAATAGTAAAGAAA
CACATCATAAAACCTCCCAGGACATAAAGGTGAGCACAGACCCTGTTTGGATCAAGTCAGTTCCTGGAGC
CTGAATGATGACTGCTGAATCACGGGAAGCCACGGGTCTGTCCCCACAGGCTGCACAGGAGAAGGATGGT
ATCGTAATAGTGAAGGTGGAAGAGGAAGATGAGGAAGACCACATGTGGGGGCAGGATTCCACCCTACAGG
ACACGCCTCCTCCAGACCCAGAGATATTCCGCCAACGCTTCAGGCGCTTCTGTTACCAGAACACTTTTGG
GCCCCGAGAGGCTCTCAGTCGGCTGAAGGAACTTTGTCATCAGTGGCTGCGGCCAGAAATAAACACCAAG
GAACAGATCCTGGAGCTTCTGGTGCTAGAGCAGTTTCTTTCCATCCTGCCCAAGGAGCTCCAGGTCTGGC
TGCAGGAATACCGCCCCGATAGTGGAGAGGAGGCCGTGACCCTTCTAGAAGACTTGGAGCTTGATTTATC
AGGACAACAGGTAAAAAGAGGTGAAACCTATTATGTGTGAGCAGGGCACAGACGTTGAAACTGGAGCCAG
GAGAAGTATTGGCAGGCTTTAGGTTATTAGGTGGTTACTCTGTCTTAAA
