>Addgene plasmid #60647 | pCRII-TOPO CMV-ZKSCAN1 nt 400-1782-mMALAT1_3' Sense | addgene partial sequence | sequence record 99386 | M13pUC-Fwd 5'-CCCAGTCACGACGTTGTAAAACG-3'
AGGGCGAATTGGGCCCTCTAGATGCATGCTCGAGAGTTTGTACATTTTGCCCTTAGCTTTTTGTTTCCTA
GCTTGTCTTTTTTCTTCTGCTTCCTACTTTTCAGGTTTAAATTTATCTTTTTTCTTCTAAAAGTATGTTT
TTATCTTCTAATTTCCCTATCTTCTCTATTCTTTTCTTCGCCTTCCCGTACTTCTGTCTTCCAGTTTTCC
ACTTCAAACTTCTATCTTCTCCAAATTGTTTCATCCTACCACTCCCAATTAATCTTTCCATTTTCGTCTG
CGTTTAGTAAATGCGTTAACTAGGCTTTAAATGACGCAATTCTCCCTGCGTCATGGATTTCAAGGTCTTT
TAATCACCTTCGGTTTAATCTCTTTTTAAAAGATCGCCTTCAAATTATTTTAATCACCTACAACTTTTAA
ACTAAACTTTAAGCTGTTTAAGTCACCTTCATTTTAATCTAAAAGCATTGCCCTTCTATTGGTATTAATT
CGGGGCTCTGTAGTCCTTTCTCTCAATTTTCTTTTAAATACATTTTTTACTCCATGAAGAAGCTTCATCT
CAACCTCCGTCATGTTTTAGAAACCTTTTATCTTTTCCTTCCTCATGCTACTCTTCTAAGTCTTCATATT
TTCTCTTAAAATCTTAAGCTATTAAAATTACGTTAAAAACTTAACGCTAAGCAATATCTTAGTAACCTAT
TGACTATATTTTTTAAGTAGTTGTATTAATCTCTATCTTTCAA
