>Addgene plasmid #60647 | pCRII-TOPO CMV-ZKSCAN1 nt 400-1782-mMALAT1_3' Sense | addgene partial sequence | sequence record 100093 | MALAT1-R 5'-cgttaaaaacttaacgctaagcaa-3'
AGTTGTATTAATCTCTATCTTTCAAAGAGAAAAAAACTTATCTGCGGTTTCCTCAAGCTCCGCCTGCCCC
CTCAGCAGAAGCCCCTGCGCTGGCTGCCTCAATGCCTACCGCACAGCGCGGCCGCAAGCAAAGACACCGC
AGGGACTTGAACCCCGTCCTGGAAACCAGGAGTGCCAGCCACCAGCGTCTTTTGCTTTTTTTTTTTTAAA
GCTAGGGAAAGGCCAAAAAGCAAAACCTGAGAAAACAAAAGGTTGTTTTCTCAGGAAAAGAAAAACCTTT
ACAACCCTACTGACGAATCGTCGACTGCTGGGATTACAGGTGTGAGCTACCGTGCCGAGCCTAATTCTTT
TCTGTAAGTAGCTTTTGAGACAGGGTCCTTGCTGTGTTGCCCAGGTTGGAGTAGTGGCATGATTCCAGCT
CACTGCAGCCTCAACCTCCTGGGCTCAAGCAATCCTCCCACCTCAGCCTCCTGCGTAGCTGGAATCACAG
GTGTGCGCCACTATACCTGGCTAATTTTTCTATTTTTTGTAGAGATGGGGTCTCGCTACGTTGCCCAGGA
CTAACATGCTTCTTCATCACAGGCACTCAGCAGCACAAAGACTCTCGTCCTGAATCATTTCCCTTCCCCT
AAATGAAACCTTGCTTCTTACCTCGTGACTGTAAGAGGCGGGGTTTCCGAGACGAATGTTTGAAGTGGGA
CTGGGTGGCCTCGTGATGAAGGTCAAGGCTCGAGGACTCCTGAACTGGATCCAGAGGCACCATCCCCCTT
GCGAGCATCTCAGGTCCATGAACTTGACCTGGGACCTGAA
